Addgene plasmid #141778: TFORF0981
Purpose: Lentiviral vector for overexpressing transcription factor ORFs with unique 24-bp barcodes. Barcodes facilitate identification of transcription factors in pooled screens.
Depositing lab: Feng Zhang. Depositing organization: Broad Institute. Publication: A transcription factor atlas of directed differentiation. Joung J, Ma S, Tay T, Geiger-Schuller KR, Kirchgatterer PC, Verdine VK, Guo B, Arias-Garcia MA, Allen WE, Singh A, Kuksenko O, Abudayyeh OO, Gootenberg JS, Fu Z, Macrae RK, Buenrostro JD, Regev A, Zhang F. Cell. 2023 Jan 5;186(1):209-229.e26. doi: 10.1016/j.cell.2022.11.026. PubMed 36608654.
Backbone
  Vector backbone: pLX_TRC317
  Backbone manufacturer: Broad Institute Genetic Perturbation Platform
  Backbone size w/o insert (bp): 8264
  Vector type: Mammalian Expression, Lentiviral
  Selectable markers: Puromycin
Growth in bacteria
  Bacterial resistance: Ampicillin, 100 μg/mL
  Growth temperature: 37°C
  Growth strain: NEB Stable
  Copy number: High Copy
Gene/Insert
  Gene/Insert name: KLF6
  Species: H. sapiens (human)
  Insert size (bp): 953
  Entrez Gene: KLF6 (a.k.a. BCD1, CBA1, COPEB, CPBP, GBF, PAC1, ST12, ZF9)
  Promoter: EF1a
  Cloning method: Unknown
  Sequencing primers: 5′ GGGTGGAGACTGAAGTTAGGCCAG; 3′ CACATAGCGTAAAAGGAGCAACATAG
Terms and licenses: Academic/Nonprofit Terms; Industry Terms: Not Available to Industry
Depositor comments: NM_001300,ENST00000497571 . The transcription factor ORF portion of this plasmid was synthesized by Genewiz. Please test multiple small colonies in case of plasmid recombination. To make this collection available in a timely manner, a portion of this collection was not fully sequenced by Addgene. If an Addgene verified full plasmid sequence is not available, please contact us prior to placing an order to request the full sequence.
How to cite: TFORF0981 was a gift from Feng Zhang (Addgene plasmid # 141778 ; http://n2t.net/addgene:141778 ; RRID:Addgene_141778)
