[The description below was written by a language model from this plasmid's Addgene catalogue record and pLannotate feature annotations shown in this document.]
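Description:
TFORF0981 is a lentiviral mammalian expression plasmid built on the pLX_TRC317 backbone and carrying the human KLF6 open reading frame, a Krüppel-like zinc-finger transcription factor that binds GC-box motifs. It belongs to a barcoded transcription factor ORF collection in which each ORF is paired with a unique 24-bp barcode, so that the factor delivered to a given cell can be identified by sequencing in pooled overexpression screens, such as those for directed differentiation. The feature table does not annotate the barcode itself. In bacteria the plasmid is maintained by a high-copy ColE1/pUC-type origin with ampicillin resistance, and it also carries an f1 origin plus residual lac and T7/T3 cloning-vector elements. The depositor notes that the ORF was synthesized and that the plasmid may recombine during propagation.

The viral cassette has a third-generation, self-inactivating layout. An RSV promoter drives a truncated HIV-1 5' LTR, followed by the Ψ packaging signal with a gag fragment, the RRE for Rev-dependent nuclear export, a cPPT/CTS, and a ΔU3 3' LTR followed by an SV40 polyadenylation signal. Between the LTRs, an SV40 early promoter/origin drives puromycin N-acetyltransferase for selection of transduced cells. A separate EF-1α promoter drives constitutive KLF6 expression, and a downstream WPRE enhances transcript stability and expression. A short sequence annotated as a U6 promoter fragment lies between the ORF and the WPRE. It is too small to be a functional promoter, and the record does not state its role. No epitope tag or fluorescent reporter is annotated.
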