Features (pLannotate 1.2.2; 31 found; start..end, strand, type, name):
      5..231     +  promoter       RSV promoter: Rous sarcoma virus enhancer/promoter
    232..412     +  LTR            5' LTR (truncated): truncated 5' long terminal repeat (LTR) from HIV-1
    459..584     +  misc_feature   HIV-1 Ψ: packaging signal of human immunodeficiency virus type 1
    568..931     +  CDS            HIV-1 gag (fragment): gag protein from human immunodeficiency virus 1; gag
   1077..1310    +  misc_feature   RRE: The Rev response element (RRE) of HIV-1 allows for Rev-dependent mRNA export from the nucleus to the cytoplasm.
   1687..1713    +  CDS            Rev (fragment): human immunodeficiency virus 1 (HIV-1) Rev protein; rev; enhances nuclear export of unspliced and incompletely spliced viral mRNAs
   1720..1743    +  promoter       SV40 promoter (fragment): SV40 early promoter
   1744..1815    +  promoter       SV40 promoter (fragment): SV40 enhancer and early promoter
   1839..1974    +  rep_origin     SV40 ori: SV40 origin of replication
   2020..2616    +  CDS            PuroR (fragment): puromycin N-acetyltransferase; pac from Streptomyces; confers resistance to puromycin
   2665..2782    +  misc_feature   cPPT/CTS: central polypurine tract and central termination sequence of HIV-1
   2847..2913    +  CDS            small t antigen (fragment): SV40 (simian virus 40) small t antigen
   2920..4098    +  promoter       EF-1α promoter: strong constitutive promoter for human elongation factor EF-1α
   4115..4963    +  CDS            KLF6: KLF6_HUMAN - Also known as BCD1, COPEB, CPBP, ST12. Experimental evidence at protein level: Swiss-Prot protein existence level 1. Transcriptional activator (By similarity). Binds a GC box motif. Could play a role in B-cell growth and development. From Homo sapiens (Human).
   4979..5032    +  promoter       U6 promoter (fragment): RNA polymerase III promoter for human U6 snRNA
   5074..5662    +  misc_feature   WPRE: woodchuck hepatitis virus posttranscriptional regulatory element
   5713..5732    +  misc_feature   cPPT/CTS (fragment): central polypurine tract and central termination sequence of HIV-1
   5734..5967    +  LTR            3' LTR (ΔU3): self-inactivating 3' long terminal repeat (LTR) from HIV-1
   6045..6166    +  polyA_signal   SV40 poly(A) signal: SV40 polyadenylation signal
   6206..6341    +  rep_origin     SV40 ori: SV40 origin of replication
   6362..6380    -  promoter       T7 promoter: promoter for bacteriophage T7 RNA polymerase
   6388..6543    +  CDS            lacZα (fragment): LacZα fragment of β-galactosidase; lacZ fragment
   6548..6976    +  rep_origin     f1 ori (sequence partly withheld): f1 bacteriophage origin of replication; arrow indicates direction of (+) strand synthesis
   7029..7133    +  promoter       AmpR promoter: bla
   7134..7994    +  CDS            AmpR: β-lactamase; bla; confers resistance to ampicillin, carbenicillin, and related antibiotics
   8165..8753    +  rep_origin     ori: high-copy-number ColE1/pMB1/pBR322/pUC origin of replication
   8936..9028    +  CDS            lacI (fragment): lac repressor; lacI; The lac repressor binds to the lac operator to inhibit transcription in E. coli. This inhibition can be relieved by adding lactose or isopropyl-β-D-thiogalactopyranoside (IPTG).
   9041..9062    +  protein_bind   CAP binding site: CAP binding activates transcription in the presence of cAMP. E. coli catabolite activator protein
   9077..9107    +  promoter       lac promoter: promoter for the E. coli lac operon
   9115..9131    +  protein_bind   lac operator: The lac repressor binds to the lac operator to inhibit transcription in E. coli. This inhibition can be relieved by adding lactose or isopropyl-β-D-thiogalactopyranoside (IPTG). lac repressor encoded by lacI
   9176..9194    +  promoter       T3 promoter: promoter for bacteriophage T3 RNA polymerase
>Addgene plasmid #141778 | TFORF0981 | addgene full sequence | sequence record 391421 | Addgene NGS Result
TTAATGTAGTCTTATGCAATACTCTTGTAGTCTTGCAACATGGTAACGATGAGTTAGCAACATGCCTTAC
AAGGAGAGAAAAAGCACCGTGCATGCCGATTGGTGGAAGTAAGGTGGTACGATCGTGCCTTATTAGGAAG
GCAACAGACGGGTCTGACATGGATTGGACGAACCACTGAATTGCCGCATTGCAGAGATATTGTATTTAAG
TGCCTAGCTCGATACATAAACGGGTCTCTCTGGTTAGACCAGATCTGAGCCTGGGAGCTCTCTGGCTAAC
TAGGGAACCCACTGCTTAAGCCTCAATAAAGCTTGCCTTGAGTGCTTCAAGTAGTGTGTGCCCGTCTGTT
GTGTGACTCTGGTAACTAGAGATCCCTCAGACCCTTTTAGTCAGTGTGGAAAATCTCTAGCAGTGGCGCC
CGAACAGGGACTTGAAAGCGAAAGGGAAACCAGAGGAGCTCTCTCGACGCAGGACTCGGCTTGCTGAAGC
GCGCACGGCAAGAGGCGAGGGGCGGCGACTGGTGAGTACGCCAAAAATTTTGACTAGCGGAGGCTAGAAG
GAGAGAGATGGGTGCGAGAGCGTCAGTATTAAGCGGGGGAGAATTAGATCGCGATGGGAAAAAATTCGGT
TAAGGCCAGGGGGAAAGAAAAAATATAAATTAAAACATATAGTATGGGCAAGCAGGGAGCTAGAACGATT
CGCAGTTAATCCTGGCCTGTTAGAAACATCAGAAGGCTGTAGACAAATACTGGGACAGCTACAACCATCC
CTTCAGACAGGATCAGAAGAACTTAGATCATTATATAATACAGTAGCAACCCTCTATTGTGTGCATCAAA
GGATAGAGATAAAAGACACCAAGGAAGCTTTAGACAAGATAGAGGAAGAGCAAAACAAAAGTAAGACCAC
CGCACAGCAAGCGGCCGCTGATCTTCAGACCTGGAGGAGGAGATATGAGGGACAATTGGAGAAGTGAATT
ATATAAATATAAAGTAGTAAAAATTGAACCATTAGGAGTAGCACCCACCAAGGCAAAGAGAAGAGTGGTG
CAGAGAGAAAAAAGAGCAGTGGGAATAGGAGCTTTGTTCCTTGGGTTCTTGGGAGCAGCAGGAAGCACTA
TGGGCGCAGCGTCAATGACGCTGACGGTACAGGCCAGACAATTATTGTCTGGTATAGTGCAGCAGCAGAA
CAATTTGCTGAGGGCTATTGAGGCGCAACAGCATCTGTTGCAACTCACAGTCTGGGGCATCAAGCAGCTC
CAGGCAAGAATCCTGGCTGTGGAAAGATACCTAAAGGATCAACAGCTCCTGGGGATTTGGGGTTGCTCTG
GAAAACTCATTTGCACCACTGCTGTGCCTTGGAATGCTAGTTGGAGTAATAAATCTCTGGAACAGATTTG
GAATCACACGACCTGGATGGAGTGGGACAGAGAAATTAACAATTACACAAGCTTAATACACTCCTTAATT
GAAGAATCGCAAAACCAGCAAGAAAAGAATGAACAAGAATTATTGGAATTAGATAAATGGGCAAGTTTGT
GGAATTGGTTTAACATAACAAATTGGCTGTGGTATATAAAATTATTCATAATGATAGTAGGAGGCTTGGT
AGGTTTAAGAATAGTTTTTGCTGTACTTTCTATAGTGAATAGAGTTAGGCAGGGATATTCACCATTATCG
TTTCAGACCCACCTCCCAACCCCGAGGGGACCCATGCATTGCATCTCAATTAGTCAGCAACCAGGTGTGG
AAAGTCCCCAGGCTCCCCAGCAGGCAGAAGTATGCAAAGCATGCGTCTCAATTAGTCAGCAACCATAGTC
CCGCCCCTAACTCCGCCCATCCCGCCCCTAACTCCGCCCAGTTCCGCCCATTCTCCGCCCCATGGCTGAC
TAATTTTTTTTATTTATGCAGAGGCCGAGGCCGCCTCGGCCTCTGAGCTATTCCAGAAGTAGTGAGGAGG
CTTTTTTGGAGGCCTAGGCTTTTGCAAAAAGCTTTCTAGAGGTACCACCGGAGCTTACCATGACCGAGTA
CAAGCCCACGGTGCGCCTCGCCACCCGCGACGACGTCCCCAGGGCCGTACGCACCCTCGCCGCCGCGTTC
GCCGACTACCCCGCCACGCGCCACACCGTCGATCCGGACCGCCACATCGAGCGGGTCACCGAGCTGCAAG
AACTCTTCCTCACGCGCGTCGGGCTCGACATCGGCAAGGTGTGGGTCGCGGACGACGGCGCCGCCGTGGC
GGTCTGGACCACGCCGGAGAGCGTCGAAGCGGGGGCGGTGTTCGCCGAGATCGGCCCGCGCATGGCCGAG
TTGAGCGGTTCCCGGCTGGCCGCGCAGCAACAGATGGAAGGCCTCCTGGCGCCGCACCGGCCCAAGGAGC
CCGCGTGGTTCCTGGCCACCGTCGGCGTCTCGCCCGACCACCAGGGCAAGGGTCTGGGCAGCGCCGTCGT
GCTCCCCGGAGTGGAGGCGGCCGAGCGCGCCGGGGTGCCCGCCTTCCTGGAGACCTCCGCGCCCCGCAAC
CTCCCCTTCTACGAGCGGCTCGGCTTCACCGTCACCGCCGACGTCGAGGTGCCCGAAGGACCGCGCACCT
GGTGCATGACCCGCAAGCCCGGTGCCAGTTAACGAATTCTAGATCTTGAGACAAATGGCAGTATTCATCC
ACAATTTTAAAAGAAAAGGGGGGATTGGGGGGTACAGTGCAGGGGAAAGAATAGTAGACATAATAGCAAC
AGACATACAAACTAAAGAATTACAAAAACAAATTACAAAAATTCAAAATTTTCGGGTTTATTACAGGGAC
AGCAGAGATCCACTTTGGCGCCGGCTCGAGGCCTGCAGGTGCAAAGATGGATAAAGTTTTAAACAGAGAG
GAATCTTTGCAGCTAATGGACCTTCTAGGTCTTGAAAGGAGTGGGAATTGGCTCCGGTGCCCGTCAGTGG
GCAGAGCGCACATCGCCCACAGTCCCCGAGAAGTTGGGGGGAGGGGTCGGCAATTGAACCGGTGCCTAGA
GAAGGTGGCGCGGGGTAAACTGGGAAAGTGATGTCGTGTACTGGCTCCGCCTTTTTCCCGAGGGTGGGGG
AGAACCGTATATAAGTGCAGTAGTCGCCGTGAACGTTCTTTTTCGCAACGGGTTTGCCGCCAGAACACAG
GTAAGTGCCGTGTGTGGTTCCCGCGGGCCTGGCCTCTTTACGGGTTATGGCCCTTGCGTGCCTTGAATTA
CTTCCACCTGGCTGCAGTACGTGATTCTTGATCCCGAGCTTCGGGTTGGAAGTGGGTGGGAGAGTTCGAG
GCCTTGCGCTTAAGGAGCCCCTTCGCCTCGTGCTTGAGTTGAGGCCTGGCCTGGGCGCTGGGGCCGCCGC
GTGCGAATCTGGTGGCACCTTCGCGCCTGTCTCGCTGCTTTCGATAAGTCTCTAGCCATTTAAAATTTTT
GATGACCTGCTGCGACGCTTTTTTTCTGGCAAGATAGTCTTGTAAATGCGGGCCAAGATCTGCACACTGG
TATTTCGGTTTTTGGGGCCGCGGGCGGCGACGGGGCCCGTGCGTCCCAGCGCACATGTTCGGCGAGGCGG
GGCCTGCGAGCGCGGCCACCGAGAATCGGACGGGGGTAGTCTCAAGCTGGCCGGCCTGCTCTGGTGCCTG
GCCTCGCGCCGCCGTGTATCGCCCCGCCCTGGGCGGCAAGGCTGGCCCGGTCGGCACCAGTTGCGTGAGC
GGAAAGATGGCCGCTTCCCGGCCCTGCTGCAGGGAGCTCAAAATGGAGGACGCGGCGCTCGGGAGAGCGG
GCGGGTGAGTCACCCACACAAAGGAAAAGGGCCTTTCCGTCCTCAGCCGTCGCTTCATGTGACTCCACGG
AGTACCGGGCGCCGTCCAGGCACCTCGATTAGTTCTCGAGCTTTTGGAGTACGTCGTCTTTAGGTTGGGG
GGAGGGGTTTTATGCGATGGAGTTTCCCCACACTGAGTGGGTGGAGACTGAAGTTAGGCCAGCTTGGCAC
TTGATGTAATTCTCCTTGGAATTTGCCCTTTTTGAGTTTGGATCTTGGTTCATTCTCAAGCCTCAGACAG
TGGTTCAAAGTTTTTTTCTTCCATTTCAGGTGTCGTGAGGCTAGCACCGCCACCATGGACGTGCTCCCCA
TGTGCAGCATCTTCCAGGAGCTCCAGATCGTGCACGAGACCGGCTACTTCTCGGCGCTGCCGTCTCTGGA
GGAGTACTGGCAACAGACCTGCCTAGAGCTGGAACGTTACCTCCAGAGCGAGCCCTGCTATGTTTCAGCC
TCAGAAATCAAATTTGACAGCCAGGAAGATCTGTGGACCAAAATCATTCTGGCTCGGGAGAAAAAGGAGG
AATCCGAACTGAAGATATCTTCCAGTCCTCCAGAGGACACTCTCATCAGCCCGAGCTTTTGTTACAACTT
AGAGACCAACAGCCTGAACTCAGATGTCAGCAGCGAATCCTCTGACAGCTCCGAGGAACTTTCTCCCACG
GCCAAGTTTACCTCCGACCCCATTGGCGAAGTTTTGGTCAGCTCGGGAAAATTGAGCTCCTCTGTCACCT
CCACGCCTCCATCTTCTCCGGAACTGAGCAGGGAACCTTCTCAACTGTGGGGTTGCGTGCCCGGGGAGCT
GCCCTCGCCAGGGAAGGTGCGCAGCGGGACTTCGGGGAAGCCAGGTGACAAGGGAAATGGCGATGCCTCC
CCCGACGGCAGGAGGAGGGTGCACCGGTGCCACTTTAACGGCTGCAGGAAAGTTTACACCAAAAGCTCCC
ACTTGAAAGCACACCAGCGGACGCACACAGGAGAAAAGCCTTACAGATGCTCATGGGAAGGGTGTGAGTG
GCGTTTTGCAAGAAGTGATGAGTTAACCAGGCACTTCCGAAAGCACACCGGGGCCAAGCCTTTTAAATGC
TCCCACTGTGACAGGTGTTTTTCCAGGTCTGACCACCTGGCCCTGCACATGAAGAGGCACCTCTAGTAAT
GAACTAGTCCGTAACTTGAAAGTATTTCGATTTCTTGGCTTTATATATCTTGTGGAAAGGACGAATTGGT
GTGGTCGGAGGGCTTTGCACGCGTTAAGTCGACAATCAACCTCTGGATTACAAAATTTGTGAAAGATTGA
CTGGTATTCTTAACTATGTTGCTCCTTTTACGCTATGTGGATACGCTGCTTTAATGCCTTTGTATCATGC
TATTGCTTCCCGTATGGCTTTCATTTTCTCCTCCTTGTATAAATCCTGGTTGCTGTCTCTTTATGAGGAG
TTGTGGCCCGTTGTCAGGCAACGTGGCGTGGTGTGCACTGTGTTTGCTGACGCAACCCCCACTGGTTGGG
GCATTGCCACCACCTGTCAGCTCCTTTCCGGGACTTTCGCTTTCCCCCTCCCTATTGCCACGGCGGAACT
CATCGCCGCCTGCCTTGCCCGCTGCTGGACAGGGGCTCGGCTGTTGGGCACTGACAATTCCGTGGTGTTG
TCGGGGAAATCATCGTCCTTTCCTTGGCTGCTCGCCTGTGTTGCCACCTGGATTCTGCGCGGGACGTCCT
TCTGCTACGTCCCTTCGGCCCTCAATCCAGCGGACCTTCCTTCCCGCGGCCTGCTGCCGGCTCTGCGGCC
TCTTCCGCGTCTTCGCCTTCGCCCTCAGACGAGTCGGATCTCCCTTTGGGCCGCCTCCCCGCGTCGACTT
TAAGACCAATGACTTACAAGGCAGCTGTAGATCTTAGCCACTTTTTAAAAGAAAAGGGGGGACTGGAAGG
GCTAATTCACTCCCAACGAAGACAAGATCTGCTTTTTGCTTGTACTGGGTCTCTCTGGTTAGACCAGATC
TGAGCCTGGGAGCTCTCTGGCTAACTAGGGAACCCACTGCTTAAGCCTCAATAAAGCTTGCCTTGAGTGC
TTCAAGTAGTGTGTGCCCGTCTGTTGTGTGACTCTGGTAACTAGAGATCCCTCAGACCCTTTTAGTCAGT
GTGGAAAATCTCTAGCAGTACGTATAGTAGTTCATGTCATCTTATTATTCAGTATTTATAACTTGCAAAG
AAATGAATATCAGAGAGTGAGAGGAACTTGTTTATTGCAGCTTATAATGGTTACAAATAAAGCAATAGCA
TCACAAATTTCACAAATAAAGCATTTTTTTCACTGCATTCTAGTTGTGGTTTGTCCAAACTCATCAATGT
ATCTTATCATGTCTGGCTCTAGCTATCCCGCCCCTAACTCCGCCCATCCCGCCCCTAACTCCGCCCAGTT
CCGCCCATTCTCCGCCCCATGGCTGACTAATTTTTTTTATTTATGCAGAGGCCGAGGCCGCCTCGGCCTC
TGAGCTATTCCAGAAGTAGTGAGGAGGCTTTTTTGGAGGCCTAGGGACGTACCCAATTCGCCCTATAGTG
AGTCGTATTACGCGCGCTCACTGGCCGTCGTTTTACAACGTCGTGACTGGGAAAACCCTGGCGTTACCCA
ACTTAATCGCCTTGCAGCACATCCCCCTTTCGCCAGCTGGCGTAATAGCGAAGAGGCCCGCACCGATCGC
CCTTCCCAACAGTTGCGCAGCCTGAATGGCGAATGGG
[124 nt withheld, positions 6548-6671]
C
[91 nt withheld, positions 6673-6763]
A
[49 nt withheld, positions 6765-6813]
CCTTTGACGTTGGAGTCCACGTTCTTT
[37 nt withheld, positions 6841-6877]
ACCCTATCTCGGTCTATTCTTTTGATTTATAAGGGATTTTGCCGATTTCGGCCTATTGGTTAAAAAATGA
GCTGATTTAACAAAAATTTAACGCGAATTTTAACAAAATATTAACGCTTACAATTTAGGTGGCACTTTTC
GGGGAAATGTGCGCGGAACCCCTATTTGTTTATTTTTCTAAATACATTCAAATATGTATCCGCTCATGAG
ACAATAACCCTGATAAATGCTTCAATAATATTGAAAAAGGAAGAGTATGAGTATTCAACATTTCCGTGTC
GCCCTTATTCCCTTTTTTGCGGCATTTTGCCTTCCTGTTTTTGCTCACCCAGAAACGCTGGTGAAAGTAA
AAGATGCTGAAGATCAGTTGGGTGCACGAGTGGGTTACATCGAACTGGATCTCAACAGCGGTAAGATCCT
TGAGAGTTTTCGCCCCGAAGAACGTTTTCCAATGATGAGCACTTTTAAAGTTCTGCTATGTGGCGCGGTA
TTATCCCGTATTGACGCCGGGCAAGAGCAACTCGGTCGCCGCATACACTATTCTCAGAATGACTTGGTTG
AGTACTCACCAGTCACAGAAAAGCATCTTACGGATGGCATGACAGTAAGAGAATTATGCAGTGCTGCCAT
AACCATGAGTGATAACACTGCGGCCAACTTACTTCTGACAACGATCGGAGGACCGAAGGAGCTAACCGCT
TTTTTGCACAACATGGGGGATCATGTAACTCGCCTTGATCGTTGGGAACCGGAGCTGAATGAAGCCATAC
CAAACGACGAGCGTGACACCACGATGCCTGTAGCAATGGCAACAACGTTGCGCAAACTATTAACTGGCGA
ACTACTTACTCTAGCTTCCCGGCAACAATTAATAGACTGGATGGAGGCGGATAAAGTTGCAGGACCACTT
CTGCGCTCGGCCCTTCCGGCTGGCTGGTTTATTGCTGATAAATCTGGAGCCGGTGAGCGTGGGTCTCGCG
GTATCATTGCAGCACTGGGGCCAGATGGTAAGCCCTCCCGTATCGTAGTTATCTACACGACGGGGAGTCA
GGCAACTATGGATGAACGAAATAGACAGATCGCTGAGATAGGTGCCTCACTGATTAAGCATTGGTAACTG
TCAGACCAAGTTTACTCATATATACTTTAGATTGATTTAAAACTTCATTTTTAATTTAAAAGGATCTAGG
TGAAGATCCTTTTTGATAATCTCATGACCAAAATCCCTTAACGTGAGTTTTCGTTCCACTGAGCGTCAGA
CCCCGTAGAAAAGATCAAAGGATCTTCTTGAGATCCTTTTTTTCTGCGCGTAATCTGCTGCTTGCAAACA
AAAAAACCACCGCTACCAGCGGTGGTTTGTTTGCCGGATCAAGAGCTACCAACTCTTTTTCCGAAGGTAA
CTGGCTTCAGCAGAGCGCAGATACCAAATACTGTTCTTCTAGTGTAGCCGTAGTTAGGCCACCACTTCAA
GAACTCTGTAGCACCGCCTACATACCTCGCTCTGCTAATCCTGTTACCAGTGGCTGCTGCCAGTGGCGAT
AAGTCGTGTCTTACCGGGTTGGACTCAAGACGATAGTTACCGGATAAGGCGCAGCGGTCGGGCTGAACGG
GGGGTTCGTGCACACAGCCCAGCTTGGAGCGAACGACCTACACCGAACTGAGATACCTACAGCGTGAGCT
ATGAGAAAGCGCCACGCTTCCCGAAGGGAGAAAGGCGGACAGGTATCCGGTAAGCGGCAGGGTCGGAACA
GGAGAGCGCACGAGGGAGCTTCCAGGGGGAAACGCCTGGTATCTTTATAGTCCTGTCGGGTTTCGCCACC
TCTGACTTGAGCGTCGATTTTTGTGATGCTCGTCAGGGGGGCGGAGCCTATGGAAAAACGCCAGCAACGC
GGCCTTTTTACGGTTCCTGGCCTTTTGCTGGCCTTTTGCTCACATGTTCTTTCCTGCGTTATCCCCTGAT
TCTGTGGATAACCGTATTACCGCCTTTGAGTGAGCTGATACCGCTCGCCGCAGCCGAACGACCGAGCGCA
GCGAGTCAGTGAGCGAGGAAGCGGAAGAGCGCCCAATACGCAAACCGCCTCTCCCCGCGCGTTGGCCGAT
TCATTAATGCAGCTGGCACGACAGGTTTCCCGACTGGAAAGCGGGCAGTGAGCGCAACGCAATTAATGTG
AGTTAGCTCACTCATTAGGCACCCCAGGCTTTACACTTTATGCTTCCGGCTCGTATGTTGTGTGGAATTG
TGAGCGGATAACAATTTCACACAGGAAACAGCTATGACCATGATTACGCCAAGCGCGCAATTAACCCTCA
CTAAAGGGAACAAAAGCTGGAGCTGCAAGC
