>Addgene plasmid #141778 | TFORF0981 | depositor partial sequence | sequence record 277471 | Insert
ACCGCCACCATGGACGTGCTCCCCATGTGCAGCATCTTCCAGGAGCTCCAGATCGTGCACGAGACCGGCT
ACTTCTCGGCGCTGCCGTCTCTGGAGGAGTACTGGCAACAGACCTGCCTAGAGCTGGAACGTTACCTCCA
GAGCGAGCCCTGCTATGTTTCAGCCTCAGAAATCAAATTTGACAGCCAGGAAGATCTGTGGACCAAAATC
ATTCTGGCTCGGGAGAAAAAGGAGGAATCCGAACTGAAGATATCTTCCAGTCCTCCAGAGGACACTCTCA
TCAGCCCGAGCTTTTGTTACAACTTAGAGACCAACAGCCTGAACTCAGATGTCAGCAGCGAATCCTCTGA
CAGCTCCGAGGAACTTTCTCCCACGGCCAAGTTTACCTCCGACCCCATTGGCGAAGTTTTGGTCAGCTCG
GGAAAATTGAGCTCCTCTGTCACCTCCACGCCTCCATCTTCTCCGGAACTGAGCAGGGAACCTTCTCAAC
TGTGGGGTTGCGTGCCCGGGGAGCTGCCCTCGCCAGGGAAGGTGCGCAGCGGGACTTCGGGGAAGCCAGG
TGACAAGGGAAATGGCGATGCCTCCCCCGACGGCAGGAGGAGGGTGCACCGGTGCCACTTTAACGGCTGC
AGGAAAGTTTACACCAAAAGCTCCCACTTGAAAGCACACCAGCGGACGCACACAGGAGAAAAGCCTTACA
GATGCTCATGGGAAGGGTGTGAGTGGCGTTTTGCAAGAAGTGATGAGTTAACCAGGCACTTCCGAAAGCA
CACCGGGGCCAAGCCTTTTAAATGCTCCCACTGTGACAGGTGTTTTTCCAGGTCTGACCACCTGGCCCTG
CACATGAAGAGGCACCTCTAGTAATGAACTAGTCCGTAACTTGAAAGTATTTCGATTTCTTGGCTTTATA
TATCTTGTGGAAAGGACGAATTGGTGTGGTCGGAGGGCTTTGC
