>Addgene plasmid #141778 | TFORF0981 | depositor partial sequence | sequence record 277472 | Barcode
ATTGGTGTGGTCGGAGGGCTTTGC
